Addgene plasmid #213730: pCAGGS-AnkG ZU5in-3xHA
Purpose: Mammalian cell expression vector for overexpression of AnkG ZU5in isoform in motor neurons.
Depositing lab: Chaolin Zhang. Depositing organization: Columbia University. Publication: Rbfox Splicing Factors Promote Neuronal Maturation and Axon Initial Segment Assembly. Jacko M, Weyn-Vanhentenryck SM, Smerdon JW, Yan R, Feng H, Williams DJ, Pai J, Xu K, Wichterle H, Zhang C. Neuron. 2018 Feb 21;97(4):853-868.e6. doi: 10.1016/j.neuron.2018.01.020. Epub 2018 Feb 1. PubMed 29398366.
Backbone
  Vector backbone: pCAGGS-3xHA
  Vector type: Mammalian Expression
Growth in bacteria
  Bacterial resistance: Ampicillin, 100 μg/mL
  Growth temperature: 37°C
  Growth strain: NEB Stable
  Copy number: Unknown
Gene/Insert
  Gene/Insert name: AnkG ZU5in
  Species: M. musculus (mouse)
  Entrez Gene: Ank3 (a.k.a. 2900054D09Rik, Ank-3, AnkG, Ankyrin-3, Ankyrin-G)
  Cloning method: Unknown
Terms and licenses: Academic/Nonprofit Terms; Industry Terms: Not Available to Industry
How to cite: pCAGGS-AnkG ZU5in-3xHA was a gift from Chaolin Zhang (Addgene plasmid # 213730 ; http://n2t.net/addgene:213730 ; RRID:Addgene_213730)
