[The description below was written by a language model from this plasmid's Addgene catalogue record and pLannotate feature annotations shown in this document.]
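Description:
pCAGGS-AnkG ZU5in-3xHA is a mammalian expression plasmid built on the pCAGGS-3xHA backbone. It is intended for overexpression of the ZU5in isoform of mouse ankyrin-G (Ank3) in motor neurons. It is propagated in E. coli through a high-copy ColE1/pUC-type origin and selected with ampicillin via the β-lactamase gene and its own promoter. Residual cloning-vector elements are also annotated: a lac promoter, operator and CAP site, short lacI-like fragments, a T3 promoter, and an SV40 origin with an SV40 poly(A) signal and a promoter fragment.

The expression cassette lies on the reverse strand and is driven by the composite CAG promoter. This consists of the CMV immediate-early enhancer, the chicken β-actin promoter and the chicken β-actin/rabbit β-globin chimeric intron, which together give strong, broadly active transcription in mammalian cells. The short "HBB" match at the intron boundary most likely reflects the rabbit β-globin exon sequence that forms part of CAG. Downstream is the Ank3 coding segment, followed by three tandem HA epitopes placed to form a C-terminal tag for antibody detection. A second small chimeric intron (β-globin/immunoglobulin), a WPRE that enhances transcript stability and expression, and the bovine growth hormone polyadenylation signal complete the unit.

In the 6,096 nt sequence record, the annotated Ank3 match spans only about 690 bp. This is far shorter than a full-length ankyrin-G coding sequence, so the insert appears to be a fragment of the protein. The record does not define the exact boundaries or say how the ZU5in variant differs from other isoforms. The associated work concerns Rbfox-regulated splicing and axon initial segment assembly, which fits use of the plasmid to test the function of this splice isoform in neurons.
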