Features (pLannotate 1.2.2; 22 found; start..end, strand, type, name):
     57..75      +  promoter       T3 promoter: promoter for bacteriophage T3 RNA polymerase
    171..282     -  polyA_signal   bGH poly(A) signal: bovine growth hormone polyadenylation signal
    295..311     -  misc_feature   MCS (fragment): pUC18/19 multiple cloning site
    315..903     -  misc_feature   WPRE: woodchuck hepatitis virus posttranscriptional regulatory element
    912..1044    -  intron         chimeric intron: chimera between introns from human β-globin and immunoglobulin heavy chain genes
   1082..1171    -  CDS            3xHA: three tandem HA epitope tags
   1202..1888    -  CDS            Ank3 (fragment): ANK3_MOUSE - Experimental evidence at protein level: Swiss-Prot protein existence level 1. Membrane-cytoskeleton linker. May participate in the maintenance/targeting of ion channels and cell adhesion molecules at the nodes of Ranvier and axonal initial segments (By similarity). In skeletal muscle, required for costamere localization of DMD and betaDAG1. Regulates KCNA1 channel activity in function of dietary Mg(2+) levels, and thereby contributes to the regulation of renal Mg(2+) reabsorption (PubMed:23903368). From Mus musculus (Mouse).
   1901..1957    -  CDS            HBB (fragment): HBB_LEPEU - Experimental evidence at protein level: Swiss-Prot protein existence level 1. Involved in oxygen transport from the lung to the various peripheral tissues. From Lepus europaeus (European hare).
   1955..2971    -  intron         chimeric intron: chimera between introns from chicken β-actin and rabbit β-globin
   2972..3249    -  promoter       chicken β-actin promoter: No description available
   3251..3630    -  enhancer       CMV enhancer: human cytomegalovirus immediate early enhancer
   3661..3765    +  promoter       AmpR promoter: bla
   3766..4626    +  CDS            AmpR: β-lactamase; bla; confers resistance to ampicillin, carbenicillin, and related antibiotics
   4797..5385    +  rep_origin     ori: high-copy-number ColE1/pMB1/pBR322/pUC origin of replication
   5568..5622    +  CDS            lacI (fragment): lac repressor; lacI; The lac repressor binds to the lac operator to inhibit transcription in E. coli. This inhibition can be relieved by adding lactose or isopropyl-β-D-thiogalactopyranoside (IPTG).
   5624..5758    -  polyA_signal   SV40 poly(A) signal: SV40 polyadenylation signal
   5778..5913    -  rep_origin     SV40 ori: SV40 origin of replication
   5937..5959    -  promoter       SV40 promoter (fragment): SV40 enhancer and early promoter
   5966..6005    +  CDS            lacI (fragment): lac repressor; lacI; The lac repressor binds to the lac operator to inhibit transcription in E. coli. This inhibition can be relieved by adding lactose or isopropyl-β-D-thiogalactopyranoside (IPTG).
   6018..6039    +  protein_bind   CAP binding site: CAP binding activates transcription in the presence of cAMP. E. coli catabolite activator protein
   6054..6084    +  promoter       lac promoter: promoter for the E. coli lac operon
   6092..12      +  protein_bind   lac operator (across the origin): The lac repressor binds to the lac operator to inhibit transcription in E. coli. This inhibition can be relieved by adding lactose or isopropyl-β-D-thiogalactopyranoside (IPTG). lac repressor encoded by lacI
>Addgene plasmid #213730 | pCAGGS-AnkG ZU5in-3xHA | addgene full sequence | sequence record 422470 | Addgene NGS Result
AGCGGATAACAATTTCACACAGGAAACAGCTATGACCATGATTACGCCAAGCGCGCAATTAACCCTCACT
AAAGGGAACAAAAGCTGGGCTATTGTCTTCCCAATCCTCCCCCTTGCTGTCCTGCCCCACCCCACCCCCC
AGAATAGAATGACACCTACTCAGACAATGCGATGCAATTTCCTCATTTTATTAGGAAAGGACAGTGGGAG
TGGCACCTTCCAGGGTCAAGGAAGGCACGGGGGAGGGGCAAACAACAGATGGCTGGCAACTAGAAGGCAC
AGTCGAGGCTGATCGTACCGAGCTCGAATTCCAGGCGGGGAGGCGGCCCAAAGGGAGATCCGACTCGTCT
GAGGGCGAAGGCGAAGACGCGGAAGAGGCCGCAGAGCCGGCAGCAGGCCGCGGGAAGGAAGGTCCGCTGG
ATTGAGGGCCGAAGGGACGTAGCAGAAGGACGTCCCGCGCAGAATCCAGGTGGCAACACAGGCGAGCAGC
CATGGAAAGGACGTCAGCTTCCCCGACAACACCACGGAATTGTCAGTGCCCAACAGCCGAGCCCCTGTCC
AGCAGCGGGCAAGGCAGGCGGCGATGAGTTCCGCCGTGGCAATAGGGAGGGGGAAAGCGAAAGTCCCGGA
AAGGAGCTGACAGGTGGTGGCAATGCCCCAACCAGTGGGGGTTGCGTCAGCAAACACAGTGCACACCACG
CCACGTTGCCTGACAACGGGCCACAACTCCTCATAAAGAGACAGCAACCAGGATTTATACAAGGAGGAGA
AAATGAAAGCCATACGGGAAGCAATAGCATGATACAAAGGCATTAAAGCAGCGTATCCACATAGCGTAAA
AGGAGCAACATAGTTAAGAATACCAGTCAATCTTTCACAAATTTTGTAATCCAGAGGTTGATTGTCGACA
CCTGTGGAGAGAAAGGCAAAGTGGATGTCAGTAAGACCAATAGGTGCCTATCAGAAACGCAAGAGTCTTC
TCTGTCTCGACAAGCCCAGTTTCTATTGGTCTCCTTAAACCTGTCTTGTAACCTTGATACTTACCTGCGG
CCTCGAGTTACTTAAGACCGGTGGCGGCCGGAGCGTAATCTGGAACGTCATATGGATAGGATCCTGCATA
GTCCGGGACGTCATAGGGATAGCCCGCATAGTCAGGAACATCGTATGGGTAAACGGCCGCACCGGTCGAT
TGGAAGTAGAGGTTCTCGCTAGCCTTAATCCGGGAAACCACGGCAAAATACTGGGGGAAATCCTTTGTGA
TAATTCTGCAGATGCGCTTTGTACCCAACTCTTCCGGGCTGTCGAGTTCTTCATCCATGCCATTGAGAAG
CTCCGCGAGGTCTTCGTTTTTACTGTCAAACTGATGTTCCTTCCAGGTCTCTCCGTTCTCGCTCCGAAGG
ACGATAAGTTCTCTCTCCTTCCCCCTCATGGACCCAAAATGAGGGATTTCCACAATGACGGGGCCTAAAA
ATTGTGCCCCCGCAGGACCCATTTCTACCAGCCTACTGGCTAATCCCTCTCCTTCCACCATGGGGGGTGG
GTTGGCCAGTTTATGTCTCTTTACCAGGCGGCACGTGATGCGGGTGGGGGCCGTACACTTTCGCGGAGGG
ATGATGATCCGCATCCCGTGGTGGCGGCTTCCTCGCATGGAGCCCCCTCTCGCGTCCACCATAAAGCTAA
CCAGAAACCTTGAGTCATACTGAGGCAGCGGAGACGAGCAGCCAGAATGCACCGGGCTTGAGACCAGGTT
CACATTATCTAACGTGTCCGCTGCCCAACTGTAGTGTCTGAGGGAGTCAGAATCAAACTCCCTCGTGAAC
GTCAGGTGCTGCTCTTTGGATGGTACCAGAAGTTCCTCTATCATCATGCTGTCCCTTGCGTAGGAGCTAG
CCATGGTACCGAATTCTTTGCCAAAATGATGAGACAGCACAATAACCAGCACGTTGCCCAGGAGCTGTAG
GAAAAAGAAGAAGGCATGAACATGGTTAGCAGAGGCTCTAGAGCCGCCGGTCACACGCCAGAAGCCGAAC
CCCGCCCTGCCCCGTCCCCCCCGAAGGCAGCCGTCCCCCCGCGGACAGCCCCGAGGCTGGAGAGGGAGAA
GGGGACGGCGGCGCGGCGACGCACGAAGGCCCTCCCCGCCCATTTCCTTCCTGCCGGCGCCGCACCGCTT
CGCCCCGCGCCCGCTAGAGGGGGTGCGGCGGCGCCTCCCAGATTTCGGCTCCGCACAGATTTGGGACAAA
GGAAGTCCCTGCGCCCTCTCGCACGATTACCATAAAAGGCAATGGCTGCGGCTCGCCGCGCCTCGACAGC
CGCCGGCGCTCCGGGGGCCGCCGCGCCCCTCCCCCGAGCCCTCCCCGGCCCGAGGCGGCCCCGCCCCGCC
CGGCACCCCCACCTGCCGCCACCCCCCGCCCGGCACGGCGAGCCCCGCGCCACGCCCCGTACGGAGCCCC
GCACCCGAAGCCGGGCCGTGCTCAGCAACTCGGGGAGGGGGGTGCAGGGGGGGTTGCAGCCCGACCGACG
CGCCCACACCCCCTGCTCACCCCCCCACGCACACACCCCGCACGCAGCCTTTGTTCCCCTCGCAGCCCCC
CCCGCACCGCGGGGCACCGCCCCCGGCCGCGCTCCCCTCGCGCACACTGCGGAGCGCACAAAGCCCCGCG
CCGCGCCCGCAGCGCTCACAGCCGCCGGGCAGCGCGGAGCCGCACGCGGCGCTCCCCACGCACACACACA
CGCACGCACCCCCCGAGCCGCTCCCCCCGCACAAAGGGCCCTCCCGGAGCCCCTCAAGGCTTTCACGCAG
CCACAGAAAAGAAACAAGCCGTCATTAAACCAAGCGCTAATTACAGCCCGGAGGAGAAGGGCCGTCCCGC
CCGCTCACCTGTGGGAGTAACGCGGTCAGTCAGAGCCGGGGCGGGCGGCGCGAGGCGGCGGCGGAGCGGG
GCACGGGGCGAAGGCAGCGCGCAGCGACTCCCGCCCGCCGCGCGCTTCGCTTTTTATAGGGCCGCCGCCG
CCGCCGCCTCGCCATAAAAGGAAACTTTCGGAGCGCGCCGCTCTGATTGGCTGCCGCCGCACCTCTCCGC
CTCGCCCCGCCCCGCCCCTCGCCCCGCCCCGCCCCGCCTGGCGCGCGCCCCCCCCCCCCCCCCGCCCCCA
TCGCTGCACAAAATAATTAAAAAATAAATAAATACAAAATTGGGGGTGGGGAGGGGGGGGAGATGGGGAG
AGTGAAGCAGAACGTGGGGCTCACCTCGACCATGGTAATAGCGATGACTAATACGTAGATGTACTGCCAA
GTAGGAAAGTCCCATAAGGTCATGTACTGGGCATAATGCCAGGCGGGCCATTTACCGTCATTGACGTCAA
TAGGGGGCGTACTTGGCATATGATACACTTGATGTACTGCCAAGTGGGCAGTTTACCGTAAATACTCCAC
CCATTGACGTCAATGGAAAGTCCCTATTGGCGTTACTATGGGAACATACGTCATTATTGACGTCAATGGG
CGGGGGTCGTTGGGCGGTCAGCCAGGCGGGCCATTTACCGTAAGTTATGTAACGCGGAACTCCATATATG
GGCTATGAACTAATGACCCCGTAATTGATTACTATTAATAACTAGTCAATAATCAATGTCGACCCAGGTG
GCACTTTTCGGGGAAATGTGCGCGGAACCCCTATTTGTTTATTTTTCTAAATACATTCAAATATGTATCC
GCTCATGAGACAATAACCCTGATAAATGCTTCAATAATATTGAAAAAGGAAGAGTATGAGTATTCAACAT
TTCCGTGTCGCCCTTATTCCCTTTTTTGCGGCATTTTGCCTTCCTGTTTTTGCTCACCCAGAAACGCTGG
TGAAAGTAAAAGATGCTGAAGATCAGTTGGGTGCACGAGTGGGTTACATCGAACTGGATCTCAACAGCGG
TAAGATCCTTGAGAGTTTTCGCCCCGAAGAACGTTTTCCAATGATGAGCACTTTTAAAGTTCTGCTATGT
GGCGCGGTATTATCCCGTATTGACGCCGGGCAAGAGCAACTCGGTCGCCGCATACACTATTCTCAGAATG
ACTTGGTTGAGTACTCACCAGTCACAGAAAAGCATCTTACGGATGGCATGACAGTAAGAGAATTATGCAG
TGCTGCCATAACCATGAGTGATAACACTGCGGCCAACTTACTTCTGACAACGATCGGAGGACCGAAGGAG
CTAACCGCTTTTTTGCACAACATGGGGGATCATGTAACTCGCCTTGATCGTTGGGAACCGGAGCTGAATG
AAGCCATACCAAACGACGAGCGTGACACCACGATGCCTGTAGCAATGGCAACAACGTTGCGCAAACTATT
AACTGGCGAACTACTTACTCTAGCTTCCCGGCAACAATTAATAGACTGGATGGAGGCGGATAAAGTTGCA
GGACCACTTCTGCGCTCGGCCCTTCCGGCTGGCTGGTTTATTGCTGATAAATCTGGAGCCGGTGAGCGTG
GGTCTCGCGGTATCATTGCAGCACTGGGGCCAGATGGTAAGCCCTCCCGTATCGTAGTTATCTACACGAC
GGGGAGTCAGGCAACTATGGATGAACGAAATAGACAGATCGCTGAGATAGGTGCCTCACTGATTAAGCAT
TGGTAACTGTCAGACCAAGTTTACTCATATATACTTTAGATTGATTTAAAACTTCATTTTTAATTTAAAA
GGATCTAGGTGAAGATCCTTTTTGATAATCTCATGACCAAAATCCCTTAACGTGAGTTTTCGTTCCACTG
AGCGTCAGACCCCGTAGAAAAGATCAAAGGATCTTCTTGAGATCCTTTTTTTCTGCGCGTAATCTGCTGC
TTGCAAACAAAAAAACCACCGCTACCAGCGGTGGTTTGTTTGCCGGATCAAGAGCTACCAACTCTTTTTC
CGAAGGTAACTGGCTTCAGCAGAGCGCAGATACCAAATACTGTTCTTCTAGTGTAGCCGTAGTTAGGCCA
CCACTTCAAGAACTCTGTAGCACCGCCTACATACCTCGCTCTGCTAATCCTGTTACCAGTGGCTGCTGCC
AGTGGCGATAAGTCGTGTCTTACCGGGTTGGACTCAAGACGATAGTTACCGGATAAGGCGCAGCGGTCGG
GCTGAACGGGGGGTTCGTGCACACAGCCCAGCTTGGAGCGAACGACCTACACCGAACTGAGATACCTACA
GCGTGAGCTATGAGAAAGCGCCACGCTTCCCGAAGGGAGAAAGGCGGACAGGTATCCGGTAAGCGGCAGG
GTCGGAACAGGAGAGCGCACGAGGGAGCTTCCAGGGGGAAACGCCTGGTATCTTTATAGTCCTGTCGGGT
TTCGCCACCTCTGACTTGAGCGTCGATTTTTGTGATGCTCGTCAGGGGGGCGGAGCCTATGGAAAAACGC
CAGCAACGCGGCCTTTTTACGGTTCCTGGCCTTTTGCTGGCCTTTTGCTCACATGTTCTTTCCTGCGTTA
TCCCCTGATTCTGTGGATAACCGTATTACCGCCTTTGAGTGAGCTGATACCGCTCGCCGCAGCCGAACGA
CCGAGCGCAGCGAGTCAGTGAGCGAGGAAGCGGAAGAGCGCCCAATACGCAAACCGCCTCTCCCCGCGCG
TTGGCCGATTCATTAATGCAGCGGATCCAGACATGATAAGATACATTGATGAGTTTGGACAAACCACAAC
TAGAATGCAGTGAAAAAAATGCTTTATTTGTGAAATTTGTGATGCTATTGCTTTATTTGTAACCATTATA
AGCTGCAATAAACAAGTTAGCTTTTTGCAAAAGCCTAGGCCTCCAAAAAAGCCTCCTCACTACTTCTGGA
ATAGCTCAGAGGCCGAGGCGGCCTCGGCCTCTGCATAAATAAAAAAAATTAGTCAGCCATGGGGCGGAGA
ATGGGCGGAACTGGGCGGAGTTAGGGGCGGGATGGGCGGAGTTAGGGGCGGGACTATGGTTGCTGACTAA
TTGAGATGCGGATCCGCTGGCACGACAGGTTTCCCGACTGGAAAGCGGGCAGTGAGCGCAACGCAATTAA
TGTGAGTTAGCTCACTCATTAGGCACCCCAGGCTTTACACTTTATGCTTCCGGCTCGTATGTTGTGTGGA
ATTGTG
